Addgene plasmid #58045: mTagRFP-T2-VASP-5
Purpose: Localization: Actin/Focal Adhesions, Excitation: 555, Emission: 584
Depositing lab: Michael Davidson. Depositing organization: Florida State University, Tallahassee.
Backbone
  Vector backbone: mTagRFP
  Backbone size w/o insert (bp): 4750
  Vector type: Mammalian Expression
  Selectable markers: Neomycin (select with G418)
Growth in bacteria
  Bacterial resistance: Kanamycin, 50 μg/mL
  Growth temperature: 37°C
  Growth strain: DH5alpha
  Copy number: High Copy
Gene/Insert
  Gene/Insert name: VASP (alt name: NM_009499)
  Species: M. musculus (mouse)
  Mutation: A209T in VASP
  Promoter: CMV
  Tag / fusion protein: mTagRFP
  Cloning method: Unknown
  Sequencing primers: 5′ CMV-F; 3′ SV40pA-R
Terms and licenses: Academic/Nonprofit Terms; Industry Terms
Depositor comments: . Excitation = 555; Emission = 584
How to cite: mTagRFP-T2-VASP-5 was a gift from Michael Davidson (Addgene plasmid # 58045 ; http://n2t.net/addgene:58045 ; RRID:Addgene_58045)
