[The description below was written by a language model from this plasmid's Addgene catalogue record.]
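Description:
mTagRFP-T2-VASP-5 is a mammalian expression plasmid that produces mouse VASP (vasodilator-stimulated phosphoprotein) fused to the red fluorescent protein mTagRFP, for use as a fluorescent marker of actin structures and focal adhesions. It is built on an mTagRFP backbone of about 4.75 kb excluding the insert. The plasmid is maintained at high copy number in E. coli under kanamycin selection, and it carries a neomycin resistance marker so that transfected mammalian cells can be selected with G418. No feature table accompanies the record, so the origin of replication is not named. The order of the fusion partners, any linker between them and the cloning method are likewise unstated. The "T2" in the name suggests a particular TagRFP variant, but the record lists the tag only as mTagRFP.

Expression of the fusion is driven by the CMV promoter, a strong constitutive promoter in most mammalian cell lines. The listed reverse sequencing primer implies an SV40 polyadenylation signal downstream of the coding region. The VASP insert corresponds to the mouse transcript and carries an A209T substitution relative to the reference; the record gives no functional consequence for this change. VASP is an Ena/VASP family actin regulator that concentrates at focal adhesions, along stress fibres and at the leading edges of lamellipodia and tips of filopodia, so the tagged protein reports these sites in cells. The fluorophore is recorded with excitation at 555 nm and emission at 584 nm. This suits orange-red detection channels and allows pairing with green or cyan markers in multicolour imaging of cytoskeletal and adhesion dynamics.
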