>Addgene plasmid #58045 | mTagRFP-T2-VASP-5 | addgene partial sequence | sequence record 105712 | SV40pA-R 5'-GAAATTTGTGATGCTATTGC-3'
ACAACAACAATTGCATTCATTTTATGTTTCAGGTTCAGGGGGAGGTGTGGGAGGTTTTTTAAAGCAAGTA
AAACCTCTACAAATGTGGTATGGCTGATTATGATCTAGAGTCGCGGCCGCTCAAGGAGAACCCCGCTTCC
TCAGCTCCTGGACAAAGACTTCGATGATTTCCTCTTTCATTTTCTGTAGCTCCTTCCGCACCTCTTCCAG
AAGCTCCTGCTTCACCCTCTCCAAGTCGGAGTCATCACTGGAGCAGGGCGTCGAGGGGTGGGCCTCGGAG
GTAGTCACAGAAGAGGACGACTTCATCCTTGGCAAGGTTGTGCTGTTCTTCTCCCAGGGTCTTCTCACAG
GTTCACTCTGGGCAGGGAGTCGGGCCTCTGACTCCTCACTGGCTGACTCGTCTTTGGGGGGCTTCTCCCC
AACCTGTGTGGCTTTTCTTCTCCGGGCCAGCATGGCGTTCATCTCTTCCATAAGCCCCCCACCAGTGCTT
CGACTGTTCTCAGCTTTGGGGGCCAGGGGCCCCCCAGAGGCCTCCTCCTGCTTGCTCACTTTCCTGAGTT
TGGCTCCAGCAATGGCAGCAGCCAGGCCTGGGGCCCCGGAACCCCCACTATTGGGGCCCTGTGTTGTAGG
GAGTGGGGGTGCAGGGGGTGGGGCTGCCCCTGCTCCATGACCTG
